Addgene plasmid #126124: pBbB9c-GFP
Purpose: Constitutive expression vector for Escherichia coli. BglBrick compatible.
Depositing lab: Nigel Scrutton. Depositing organization: University of Manchester. Publication: SelProm: A Queryable and Predictive Expression Vector Selection Tool for Escherichia coli. Jervis AJ, Carbonell P, Taylor S, Sung R, Dunstan MS, Robinson CJ, Breitling R, Takano E, Scrutton NS. ACS Synth Biol. 2019 Mar 18. doi: 10.1021/acssynbio.8b00399. PubMed 30870592.
Backbone
  Vector backbone: pBb
  Backbone size w/o insert (bp): 2663
  Vector type: Bacterial Expression, Synthetic Biology
Growth in bacteria
  Bacterial resistance: Chloramphenicol, 25 μg/mL
  Growth temperature: 37°C
  Growth strain: DH5alpha
  Copy number: High Copy
Gene/Insert
  Gene/Insert name: GFPuv
  Species: Synthetic
  Insert size (bp): 717
  Promoter: J23113
  Cloning method: Unknown
  Sequencing primers: 5′ GGTAGTGATCTTATTTCATTATGGTG
Terms and licenses: Academic/Nonprofit Terms; Industry Terms: Not Available to Industry
Depositor comments: Cloning method was In-Fusion.
How to cite: pBbB9c-GFP was a gift from Nigel Scrutton (Addgene plasmid # 126124 ; http://n2t.net/addgene:126124 ; RRID:Addgene_126124)
