[The description below was written by a language model from this plasmid's Addgene catalogue record and pLannotate feature annotations shown in this document.]
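Description:
pBbB9c-GFP is a small bacterial expression plasmid of about 3.2 kb from the pBb (BglBrick-compatible) vector family, built for constitutive gene expression in Escherichia coli and catalogued for synthetic biology use. It replicates from the pBBR1 origin, with the oriV region and the adjacent pBBR1 Rep gene that the origin requires. Both derive from the broad-host-range plasmid of Bordetella bronchiseptica. Selection is by chloramphenicol resistance, supplied by a cat (chloramphenicol acetyltransferase) gene under its native cat promoter and followed by a lambda t0 terminator. This replication and selection block lies on the opposite strand to the expression cassette. The catalogue lists the plasmid as high copy.

The payload is a 717 bp GFPuv coding sequence, recorded as synthetic. The automated annotation labels it as an Aequorea victoria-derived GFP variant with a long Stokes shift. The catalogue gives the promoter as J23113, a member of the Anderson collection of constitutive sigma70 promoters. The feature table instead reports a short fragment match to the related J23119 promoter, which probably reflects the high sequence similarity within that promoter family rather than a different part. The catalogue assignment should be taken as the stated one. Downstream of GFP, tandem rrnB T1 and T7Te terminators stop transcription and insulate the cassette from the rest of the backbone. No ribosome binding site or BglBrick restriction sites are annotated, although the record describes the vector as BglBrick compatible, implying the reporter can be exchanged for other parts. The depositor notes that it was assembled by In-Fusion cloning. The associated publication concerns an expression vector selection tool for E. coli, so the GFP reporter presumably served to characterise expression from this promoter and origin combination.
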