Features (pLannotate 1.2.2; 9 found; start..end, strand, type, name):
     13..29      +  promoter       J23119(SpeI) promoter (fragment): bacterial promoter (Registry of Standard Biological Parts BBa J23119) modified to end with an SpeI site
     87..800     +  CDS            &alpha;GFP: &alpha;GFP is a basic (constitutively fluorescent) long stokes shift fluorescent protein published in 1996, derived from Aequorea victoria.
    836..907     +  terminator     rrnB T1 terminator: transcription terminator T1 from the E. coli rrnB gene
    923..950     +  terminator     T7Te terminator: phage T7 early transcription terminator
   1017..1679    -  CDS            pBBR1 Rep: replication protein for the broad-host-range plasmid pBBR1 from Bordetella bronchiseptica
   1680..2253    -  rep_origin     pBBR1 oriV (fragment): replication origin of the broad-host-range plasmid pBBR1 from Bordetella bronchiseptica; requires the pBBR1 Rep protein for replication
   2266..2360    -  terminator     lambda t0 terminator: transcription terminator from phage lambda
   2384..3040    -  CDS            cat: CAT_ECOLX - Experimental evidence at protein level: Swiss-Prot protein existence level 1. This enzyme is an effector of chloramphenicol resistance in bacteria. From Escherichia coli. This protein is used as a marker in many commonly used cloning vectors, such as pACYC184.
   3041..3143    -  promoter       cat promoter: promoter of the E. coli cat gene encoding chloramphenicol acetyltransferase
>Addgene plasmid #126124 | pBbB9c-GFP | addgene full sequence | sequence record 247063 | Addgene NGS Result
GACGTCCTGATGGCTAGCTCAGTCCTAGGGATTATGCTAGCAGGTTTAATCGAATTCAAAAGATCTTTTA
AGAAGGAGATATACATATGAGTAAAGGAGAAGAACTTTTCACTGGAGTTGTCCCAATTCTTGTTGAATTA
GATGGTGATGTTAATGGGCACAAATTTTCTGTCAGTGGAGAGGGTGAAGGTGATGCAACATACGGAAAAC
TTACCCTTAAATTTATTTGCACTACTGGAAAACTACCTGTTCCGTGGCCAACACTTGTCACTACTTTCTC
TTATGGTGTTCAATGCTTTTCCCGTTATCCGGATCACATGAAACGGCATGACTTTTTCAAGAGTGCCATG
CCCGAAGGTTATGTACAGGAACGCACTATATCTTTCAAAGATGACGGGAACTACAAGACGCGTGCTGAAG
TCAAGTTTGAAGGTGATACCCTTGTTAATCGTATCGAGTTAAAAGGTATTGATTTTAAAGAAGATGGAAA
CATTCTCGGACACAAACTGGAGTACAACTATAACTCACACAATGTATACATCACGGCAGACAAACAAAAG
AATGGAATCAAAGCTAACTTCAAAATTCGCCACAACATTGAAGATGGCTCCGTTCAACTAGCAGACCATT
ATCAACAAAATACTCCAATTGGCGATGGCCCTGTCCTTTTACCAGACAACCATTACCTGTCCACACAATC
TGCCCTTTCGAAAGATCCCAACGAAAAGCGTGACCACATGGTCCTTCTTGAGTTTGTAACTGCTGCTGGG
ATTACACATGGCATGGATGAGCTCTACAAATAAGGATCCAAACTCGAGTAAGGATCTCCAGGCATCAAAT
AAAACGAAAGGCTCAGTCGAAAGACTGGGCCTTTCGTTTTATCTGTTGTTTGTCGGTGAACGCTCTCTAC
TAGAGTCACACTGGCTCACCTTCGGGTGGGCCTTTCTGCGTTTATACCTAGGCTACAGCCGATAGTCTGG
AACAGCGCACTTACGGGTTGCTGCGCAACCCAAGTGCTACCGGCGCGGCAGCGTGACCCGTGTCGGCGGC
TCCAACGGCTCGCCATCGTCCAGAAAACACGGCTCATCGGGCATCGGCAGGCGCTGCTGCCCGCGCCGTT
CCCATTCCTCCGTTTCGGTCAAGGCTGGCAGGTCTGGTTCCATGCCCGGAATGCCGGGCTGGCTGGGCGG
CTCCTCGCCGGGGCCGGTCGGTAGTTGCTGCTCGCCCGGATACAGGGTCGGGATGCGGCGCAGGTCGCCA
TGCCCCAACAGCGATTCGTCCTGGTCGTCGTGATCAACCACCACGGCGGCACTGAACACCGACAGGCGCA
ACTGGTCGCGGGGCTGGCCCCACGCCACGCGGTCATTGACCACGTAGGCCAACACGGTGCCGGGGCCGTT
GAGCTTCACGACGGAGATCCAGCGCTCGGCCACCAAGTCCTTGACTGCGTATTGGACCGTCCGCAAAGAA
CGTCCGATGAGCTTGGAAAGTGTCTTCTGGCTGACCACCACGGCGTTCTGGTGGCCCATCTGCGCCACGA
GGTGATGCAGCAGCATTGCCGCCGTGGGTTTCCTCGCAATAAGCCCGGCCCACGCCTCATGCGCTTTGCG
TTCCGTTTGCACCCAGTGACCGGGCTTGTTCTTGGCTTGAATGCCGATTTCTCTGGACTGCGTGGCCATG
CTTATCTCCATGCGGTAGGGGTGCCGCACGGTTGCGGCACCATGCGCAATCAGCTGCAACTTTTCGGCAG
CGCGACAACAATTATGCGTTGCGTAAAAGTGGCAGTCAATTACAGATTTTCTTTAACCTACGCAATGAGC
TATTGCGGGGGGTGCCGCAATGAGCTGTTGCGTACCCCCCTTTTTTAAGTTGTTGATTTTTAAGTCTTTC
GCATTTCGCCCTATATCTAGTTCTTTGGTGCCCAAAGAAGGGCACCCCTGCGGGGTTCCCCCACGCCTTC
GGCGCGGCTCCCCCTCCGGCAAAAAGTGGCCCCTCCGGGGCTTGTTGATCGACTGCGCGGCCTTCGGCCT
TGCCCAAGGTGGCGCTGCCCCCTTGGAACCCCCGCACTCGCCGCCGTGAGGCTCGGGGGGCAGGCGGGCG
GGCTTCGCCCTTCGACTGCCCCCACTCGCATAGGCTTGGGTCGTTCCAGGCGCGTCAAGGCCAAGCCGCT
GCGCGGTCGCTGCGCGAGCCTTGACCCGCCTTCCACTTGGTGTCCAACCGGCAAGCGAAGCGCGCAGGCC
GCAGGCCGGAGGCACTAGTGCTTGGATTCTCACCAATAAAAAACGCCCGGCGGCAACCGAGCGTTCTGAA
CAAATCCAGATGGAGTTCTGAGGTCATTACTGGATCTATCAACAGGAGTCCAAGCGAGCTCGATATCAAA
TTACGCCCCGCCCTGCCACTCATCGCAGTACTGTTGTAATTCATTAAGCATTCTGCCGACATGGAAGCCA
TCACAAACGGCATGATGAACCTGAATCGCCAGCGGCATCAGCACCTTGTCGCCTTGCGTATAATATTTGC
CCATGGTGAAAACGGGGGCGAAGAAGTTGTCCATATTGGCCACGTTTAAATCAAAACTGGTGAAACTCAC
CCAGGGATTGGCTGAGACGAAAAACATATTCTCAATAAACCCTTTAGGGAAATAGGCCAGGTTTTCACCG
TAACACGCCACATCTTGCGAATATATGTGTAGAAACTGCCGGAAATCGTCGTGGTATTCACTCCAGAGCG
ATGAAAACGTTTCAGTTTGCTCATGGAAAACGGTGTAACAAGGGTGAACACTATCCCATATCACCAGCTC
ACCGTCTTTCATTGCCATACGAAATTCCGGATGAGCATTCATCAGGCGGGCAAGAATGTGAATAAAGGCC
GGATAAAACTTGTGCTTATTTTTCTTTACGGTCTTTAAAAAGGCCGTAATATCCAGCTGAACGGTCTGGT
TATAGGTACATTGAGCAACTGACTGAAATGCCTCAAAATGTTCTTTACGATGCCATTGGGATATATCAAC
GGTGGTATATCCAGTGATTTTTTTCTCCATTTTAGCTTCCTTAGCTCCTGAAAATCTCGATAACTCAAAA
AATACGCCCGGTAGTGATCTTATTTCATTATGGTGAAAGTTGGAACCTCTTACGTGCCGATCAACGTCTC
ATTTTCGCCAGATATC
